Addgene plasmid #163360: pLenti-EF1a-CD90.2-Rluc_miR
Purpose: Lentiviral vector for negative control of knockdown expressing a non-target miR against Renilla luciferase, with expression of a CD90.2 surface marker.
Depositing lab: Louis Ates & Teunis Geijtenbeek. Depositing organization: Academic Medical Center, University of Amsterdam. Publication: An optimized retroviral toolbox for overexpression and genetic perturbation of primary lymphocytes. van der Donk LEH, van der Spek J, van Duivenvoorde T, Ten Brink MS, Geijtenbeek TBH, Kuijl CP, van Heijst JWJ, Ates LS. Biol Open. 2022 Feb 15;11(2):bio059032. doi: 10.1242/bio.059032. Epub 2022 Mar 1. PubMed 35229875.
Backbone
  Vector backbone: pLenti
  Vector type: Mammalian Expression, Lentiviral, RNAi
Growth in bacteria
  Bacterial resistance: Ampicillin, 100 μg/mL
  Growth temperature: 37°C
  Growth strain: NEB Stable
  Copy number: High Copy
Gene/Insert
  Gene/Insert name: CD90.2 (alt name: Thy1b)
  gRNA/shRNA sequence: unknown
  Species: M. musculus (mouse)
  Entrez Gene: Thy1 (a.k.a. CD90, T25, Thy-1, Thy-1.2, Thy1.1, Thy1.2)
  Promoter: EF1
  Cloning method: Restriction Enzyme; 5′ cloning site Unknown (unknown if destroyed); 3′ cloning site Unknown (unknown if destroyed)
Terms and licenses: Academic/Nonprofit Terms; Industry Terms: Not Available to Industry
Depositor comments: Please visit https://www.biorxiv.org/content/10.1101/2021.01.08.425881v1 for bioRxiv preprint.
How to cite: pLenti-EF1a-CD90.2-Rluc_miR was a gift from Louis Ates & Teunis Geijtenbeek (Addgene plasmid # 163360 ; http://n2t.net/addgene:163360 ; RRID:Addgene_163360)
