[The description below was written by a language model from this plasmid's Addgene catalogue record and pLannotate feature annotations shown in this document.]
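Description:
pLenti-EF1a-CD90.2-Rluc_miR is a 9.6 kb lentiviral transfer plasmid for mammalian expression and RNAi, built on a pLenti backbone. It serves as the negative control for knockdown experiments. In bacteria it replicates from a high-copy ColE1/pUC-type origin and is selected with ampicillin through the AmpR β-lactamase gene; an f1 origin is also present. Outside the viral cassette, the backbone carries a bleomycin/Zeocin resistance gene (BleoR) under tandem SV40 and EM7 promoters with an SV40 polyadenylation signal.

The viral genome is arranged in a self-inactivating, third-generation-style layout. A CMV enhancer/promoter sits directly upstream of a truncated HIV-1 5' LTR and drives genomic RNA production in packaging cells. This is followed by the Ψ packaging signal with a gag fragment, the RRE for Rev-dependent nuclear export, and the cPPT/CTS. The genome ends in a ΔU3 3' LTR backed by a bGH polyadenylation signal.

Between these elements, the human EF-1α promoter with parts of its intron A drives mouse Thy1 (CD90.2). Immediately downstream are human miR-30a 5' and 3' flanking sequences, which frame an embedded artificial microRNA hairpin, and then a WPRE to enhance transcript expression. Marker and miR thus appear to derive from a single transcript, so surface CD90.2 identifies transduced cells that also express the miR and could allow antibody-based detection or enrichment of them. The miR targets Renilla luciferase, a non-target sequence in the cells being studied, although the record lists the exact hairpin sequence as unknown. The associated publication describes a retroviral toolbox for overexpression and genetic perturbation of primary lymphocytes, which is the intended context for this control.
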