Features (pLannotate 1.2.2; 33 found; start..end, strand, type, name):
    217..397     +  LTR            5' LTR (truncated): truncated 5' long terminal repeat (LTR) from HIV-1
    444..569     +  misc_feature   HIV-1 Ψ: packaging signal of human immunodeficiency virus type 1
    553..891     +  CDS            HIV-1 gag (fragment): gag protein from human immunodeficiency virus 1; gag
   1066..1299    +  misc_feature   RRE: The Rev response element (RRE) of HIV-1 allows for Rev-dependent mRNA export from the nucleus to the cytoplasm.
   1676..1776    +  CDS            Rev (fragment): human immunodeficiency virus 1 (HIV-1) Rev protein; rev; enhances nuclear export of unspliced and incompletely spliced viral mRNAs
   1826..1943    +  misc_feature   cPPT/CTS: central polypurine tract and central termination sequence of HIV-1
   2012..2223    +  promoter       EF-1α core promoter: core promoter for human elongation factor EF-1α
   2224..2333    +  intron         EF-1α intron A (fragment): intron upstream of the start codon of human EF-1α
   2963..3166    +  intron         EF-1α intron A: truncated intron upstream of the start codon of human EF-1α
   3215..3700    +  CDS            Thy1: THY1_MOUSE - Also known as Thy-1. Experimental evidence at protein level: Swiss-Prot protein existence level 1. May play a role in cell-cell or cell-ligand interactions during synaptogenesis and other events in the brain. From Mus musculus (Mouse).
   3739..3832    +  ncRNA          5' miR-30a: sequence upstream of the 71-nt precursor of the human miR-30a microRNA (Zeng et al., 2002) miRNA
   3959..4071    +  ncRNA          3' miR-30a: sequence downstream of the 71-nt precursor of the human miR-30a microRNA (Zeng et al., 2002) miRNA
   4103..4691    +  misc_feature   WPRE: woodchuck hepatitis virus posttranscriptional regulatory element
   4742..4761    +  misc_feature   cPPT/CTS (fragment): central polypurine tract and central termination sequence of HIV-1
   4763..4996    +  LTR            3' LTR (ΔU3): self-inactivating 3' long terminal repeat (LTR) from HIV-1
   5028..5252    +  polyA_signal   bGH poly(A) signal: bovine growth hormone polyadenylation signal
   5256..5277    +  promoter       SV40 promoter (fragment): SV40 enhancer and early promoter
   5298..5726    +  rep_origin     f1 ori (sequence partly withheld): f1 bacteriophage origin of replication; arrow indicates direction of (+) strand synthesis
   5740..6069    +  promoter       SV40 promoter: SV40 enhancer and early promoter
   6117..6164    +  promoter       EM7 promoter: synthetic bacterial promoter&nbsp
   6183..6557    +  CDS            BleoR: antibiotic-binding protein; Sh ble from Streptoalloteichus hindustanus; confers resistance to bleomycin, phleomycin, and Zeocin™
   6567..6692    +  CDS            ble (fragment): BLE_KLEPN - Experimental evidence at protein level: Swiss-Prot protein existence level 1. Binding protein with a strong affinity to the bleomycin family of antibiotics. Binds to CL990; an antimitotic-antibiotic compound. From Klebsiella pneumoniae.
   6687..6808    +  polyA_signal   SV40 poly(A) signal: SV40 polyadenylation signal
   6881..6897    -  protein_bind   lac operator: The lac repressor binds to the lac operator to inhibit transcription in E. coli. This inhibition can be relieved by adding lactose or isopropyl-β-D-thiogalactopyranoside (IPTG). lac repressor encoded by lacI
   6905..6935    -  promoter       lac promoter: promoter for the E. coli lac operon
   6950..6971    -  protein_bind   CAP binding site: CAP binding activates transcription in the presence of cAMP. E. coli catabolite activator protein
   6984..7076    -  CDS            lacI (fragment): lac repressor; lacI; The lac repressor binds to the lac operator to inhibit transcription in E. coli. This inhibition can be relieved by adding lactose or isopropyl-β-D-thiogalactopyranoside (IPTG).
   7259..7847    -  rep_origin     ori: high-copy-number ColE1/pMB1/pBR322/pUC origin of replication
   8018..8878    -  CDS            AmpR: β-lactamase; bla; confers resistance to ampicillin, carbenicillin, and related antibiotics
   8879..8983    -  promoter       AmpR promoter: bla
   9042..9094    -  misc_feature   bom (fragment): basis of mobility region from pBR322
   9227..9606    +  enhancer       CMV enhancer: human cytomegalovirus immediate early enhancer
   9607..199     +  promoter       CMV promoter (across the origin): human cytomegalovirus (CMV) immediate early promoter
>Addgene plasmid #163360 | pLenti-EF1a-CD90.2-Rluc_miR | addgene full sequence | sequence record 322108 | Addgene NGS Result
TGATGCGGTTTTGGCAGTACATCAATGGGCGTGGATAGCGGTTTGACTCACGGGGATTTCCAAGTCTCCA
CCCCATTGACGTCAATGGGAGTTTGTTTTGGCACCAAAATCAACGGGACTTTCCAAAATGTCGTAACAAC
TCCGCCCCATTGACGCAAATGGGCGGTAGGCGTGTACGGTGGGAGGTCTATATAAGCAGCGCGTTTTGCC
TGTACTGGGTCTCTCTGGTTAGACCAGATCTGAGCCTGGGAGCTCTCTGGCTAACTAGGGAACCCACTGC
TTAAGCCTCAATAAAGCTTGCCTTGAGTGCTTCAAGTAGTGTGTGCCCGTCTGTTGTGTGACTCTGGTAA
CTAGAGATCCCTCAGACCCTTTTAGTCAGTGTGGAAAATCTCTAGCAGTGGCGCCCGAACAGGGACTTGA
AAGCGAAAGGGAAACCAGAGGAGCTCTCTCGACGCAGGACTCGGCTTGCTGAAGCGCGCACGGCAAGAGG
CGAGGGGCGGCGACTGGTGAGTACGCCAAAAATTTTGACTAGCGGAGGCTAGAAGGAGAGAGATGGGTGC
GAGAGCGTCAGTATTAAGCGGGGGAGAATTAGATCGCGATGGGAAAAAATTCGGTTAAGGCCAGGGGGAA
AGAAAAAATATAAATTAAAACATATAGTATGGGCAAGCAGGGAGCTAGAACGATTCGCAGTTAATCCTGG
CCTGTTAGAAACATCAGAAGGCTGTAGACAAATACTGGGACAGCTACAACCATCCCTTCAGACAGGATCA
GAAGAACTTAGATCATTATATAATACAGTAGCAACCCTCTATTGTGTGCATCAAAGGATAGAGATAAAAG
ACACCAAGGAAGCTTTAGACAAGATAGAGGAAGAGCAAAACAAAAGTAAGACCACCGCACAGCAAGCGGC
CGGCCGCTGATCTTCAGACCTGGAGGAGGAGATATGAGGGACAATTGGAGAAGTGAATTATATAAATATA
AAGTAGTAAAAATTGAACCATTAGGAGTAGCACCCACCAAGGCAAAGAGAAGAGTGGTGCAGAGAGAAAA
AAGAGCAGTGGGAATAGGAGCTTTGTTCCTTGGGTTCTTGGGAGCAGCAGGAAGCACTATGGGCGCAGCG
TCAATGACGCTGACGGTACAGGCCAGACAATTATTGTCTGGTATAGTGCAGCAGCAGAACAATTTGCTGA
GGGCTATTGAGGCGCAACAGCATCTGTTGCAACTCACAGTCTGGGGCATCAAGCAGCTCCAGGCAAGAAT
CCTGGCTGTGGAAAGATACCTAAAGGATCAACAGCTCCTGGGGATTTGGGGTTGCTCTGGAAAACTCATT
TGCACCACTGCTGTGCCTTGGAATGCTAGTTGGAGTAATAAATCTCTGGAACAGATTTGGAATCACACGA
CCTGGATGGAGTGGGACAGAGAAATTAACAATTACACAAGCTTAATACACTCCTTAATTGAAGAATCGCA
AAACCAGCAAGAAAAGAATGAACAAGAATTATTGGAATTAGATAAATGGGCAAGTTTGTGGAATTGGTTT
AACATAACAAATTGGCTGTGGTATATAAAATTATTCATAATGATAGTAGGAGGCTTGGTAGGTTTAAGAA
TAGTTTTTGCTGTACTTTCTATAGTGAATAGAGTTAGGCAGGGATATTCACCATTATCGTTTCAGACCCA
CCTCCCAACCCCGAGGGGACCCGACAGGCCCGAAGGAATAGAAGAAGAAGGTGGAGAGAGAGACAGAGAC
AGATCCATTCGATTAGTGAACGGATCGGCACTGCGTGCGCCAATTCTGCAGACAAATGGCAGTATTCATC
CACAATTTTAAAAGAAAAGGGGGGATTGGGGGGTACAGTGCAGGGGAAAGAATAGTAGACATAATAGCAA
CAGACATACAAACTAAAGAATTACAAAAACAAATTACAAAAATTCAAAATTTTCGGGTTTATTACAGGGA
CAGCAGAGATCCAGTTTGGTTAATTAACGTGAGGCTCCGGTGCCCGTCAGTGGGCAGAGCGCACATCGCC
CACAGTCCCCGAGAAGTTGGGGGGAGGGGTCGGCAATTGAACCGGTGCCTAGAGAAGGTGGCGCGGGGTA
AACTGGGAAAGTGATGTCGTGTACTGGCTCCGCCTTTTTCCCGAGGGTGGGGGAGAACCGTATATAAGTG
CAGTAGTCGCCGTGAACGTTCTTTTTCGCAACGGGTTTGCCGCCAGAACACAGGTAAGTGCCGTGTGTGG
TTCCCGCGGGCCTGGCCTCTTTACGGGTTATGGCCCTTGCGTGCCTTGAATTACTTCCACCTGGCTGCAG
TACGTGATTCTTGATCCCGAGCTTCGGGTTGGAAGTGGGTGGGAGAGTTCGAGGCCTTGCGCTTAAGGAG
CCCCTTCGCCTCGTGCTTGAGTTGAGGCCTGGCCTGGGCGCTGGGGCCGCCGCGTGCGAATCTGGTGGCA
CCTTCGCGCCTGTCTCGCTGCTTTCGATAAGTCTCTAGCCATTTAAAATTTTTGATGACCTGCTGCGACG
CTTTTTTTCTGGCAAGATAGTCTTGTAAATGCGGGCCAAGATCTGCACACTGGTATTTCGGTTTTTGGGG
CCGCGGGCGGCGACGGGGCCCGTGCGTCCCAGCGCACATGTTCGGCGAGGCGGGGCCTGCGAGCGCGGCC
ACCGAGAATCGGACGGGGGTAGTCTCAAGCTGGCCGGCCTGCTCTGGTGCCTGGCCTCGCGCCGCCGTGT
ATCGCCCCGCCCTGGGCGGCAAGGCTGGCCCGGTCGGCACCAGTTGCGTGAGCGGAAAGATGGCCGCTTC
CCGGCCCTGCTGCAGGGAGCTCAAAATGGAGGACGCGGCGCTCGGGAGAGCGGGCGGGTGAGTCACCCAC
ACAAAGGAAAAGGGCCTTTCCGTCCTCAGCCGTCGCTTCATGTGACTCCACGGAGTACCGGGCGCCGTCC
AGGCACCTCGATTAGTTCTCGATCGAGCTTTTGGAGTACGTCGTCTTTAGGTTGGGGGGAGGGGTTTTAT
GCGATGGAGTTTCCCCACACTGAGTGGGTGGAGACTGAAGTTAGGCCAGCTTGGCACTTGATGTAATTCT
CCTTGGAATTTGCCCTTTTTGAGTTTGGATCTTGGTTCATTCTCAAGCCTCAGACAGTGGTTCAAAGTTT
TTTTCTTCCATTTCAGGTGTCGTGAAGGATCCGGTCGTGCGGCCGCACGGAAACGCGTGCCACCATGAAC
CCCGCCATCTCTGTGGCCCTGCTGCTGTCTGTGCTGCAGGTGTCCAGAGGCCAGAAAGTGACCAGCCTGA
CCGCCTGCCTCGTGAACCAGAACCTGAGACTGGACTGCAGACACGAGAACAACACCAAGGACAACAGCAT
CCAGCACGAGTTCTCCCTGACCCGCGAGAAGAGAAAACACGTGCTGAGCGGCACCCTGGGCATCCCCGAG
CACACCTACAGATCCAGAGTGACCCTGAGCAACCAGCCCTACATCAAGGTGCTGACCCTGGCCAACTTCA
CCACAAAGGACGAGGGCGACTACTTCTGCGAACTGCAGGTGTCAGGCGCCAACCCCATGAGCAGCAACAA
GAGCATCAGCGTGTACAGAGACAAGCTCGTGAAGTGCGGCGGCATCAGCCTGCTGGTGCAGAACACCTCT
TGGATGCTGTTGCTGCTGCTGAGCCTGAGCCTGCTGCAGGCCCTGGACTTCATCTCTCTGTAGGCATGCC
GCGACCCTGCAGGTTTCTGAAGCTTTGTTTGAATGAGGCTTCAGTACTTTACAGAATCGTTGCCTGCACA
TCTTGGAAACACTTGCTGGGATTACTTCTTCAGGTTAACCCAACAGAAGGCTCGAGAAGGTATATTGCTG
TTGACAGTGAGCGCAGGAATTATAATGCTTATCTATAGTGAAGCCACAGATGTATAGATAAGCATTATAA
TTCCTATGCCTACTGCCTCGGACTTCAAGGGGCTAGAATTCAAGGGGCTACTTTAGGAGCAATTATCTTG
TTTACTAAAACTGAATACCTTGCTATCTCTTTGATACATTTTTACAAAGCTGAATTAAAATGGTATAAAT
TAAATCACTTTATCGATACGGAAACGCGCGCGTTAAGTCGACAATCAACCTCTGGATTACAAAATTTGTG
AAAGATTGACTGGTATTCTTAACTATGTTGCTCCTTTTACGCTATGTGGATACGCTGCTTTAATGCCTTT
GTATCATGCTATTGCTTCCCGTATGGCTTTCATTTTCTCCTCCTTGTATAAATCCTGGTTGCTGTCTCTT
TATGAGGAGTTGTGGCCCGTTGTCAGGCAACGTGGCGTGGTGTGCACTGTGTTTGCTGACGCAACCCCCA
CTGGTTGGGGCATTGCCACCACCTGTCAGCTCCTTTCCGGGACTTTCGCTTTCCCCCTCCCTATTGCCAC
GGCGGAACTCATCGCCGCCTGCCTTGCCCGCTGCTGGACAGGGGCTCGGCTGTTGGGCACTGACAATTCC
GTGGTGTTGTCGGGGAAATCATCGTCCTTTCCTTGGCTGCTCGCCTGTGTTGCCACCTGGATTCTGCGCG
GGACGTCCTTCTGCTACGTCCCTTCGGCCCTCAATCCAGCGGACCTTCCTTCCCGCGGCCTGCTGCCGGC
TCTGCGGCCTCTTCCGCGTCTTCGCCTTCGCCCTCAGACGAGTCGGATCTCCCTTTGGGCCGCCTCCCCG
CGTCGACTTTAAGACCAATGACTTACAAGGCAGCTGTAGATCTTAGCCACTTTTTAAAAGAAAAGGGGGG
ACTGGAAGGGCTAATTCACTCCCAACGAAGACAAGATCTGCTTTTTGCTTGTACTGGGTCTCTCTGGTTA
GACCAGATCTGAGCCTGGGAGCTCTCTGGCTAACTAGGGAACCCACTGCTTAAGCCTCAATAAAGCTTGC
CTTGAGTGCTTCAAGTAGTGTGTGCCCGTCTGTTGTGTGACTCTGGTAACTAGAGATCCCTCAGACCCTT
TTAGTCAGTGTGGAAAATCTCTAGCAGGGCCCGTTTAAACCCGCTGATCAGCCTCGACTGTGCCTTCTAG
TTGCCAGCCATCTGTTGTTTGCCCCTCCCCCGTGCCTTCCTTGACCCTGGAAGGTGCCACTCCCACTGTC
CTTTCCTAATAAAATGAGGAAATTGCATCGCATTGTCTGAGTAGGTGTCATTCTATTCTGGGGGGTGGGG
TGGGGCAGGACAGCAAGGGGGAGGATTGGGAAGACAATAGCAGGCATGCTGGGGATGCGGTGGGCTCTAT
GGCTTCTGAGGCGGAAAGAACCAGCTGGGGCTCTAGGGGGTATCCCC
[124 nt withheld, positions 5298-5421]
C
[91 nt withheld, positions 5423-5513]
A
[49 nt withheld, positions 5515-5563]
CCTTTGACGTTGGAGTCCACGTTCTTT
[37 nt withheld, positions 5591-5627]
ACCCTATCTCGGTCTATTCTTTTGATTTATAAGGGATTTTGCCGATTTCGGCCTATTGGTTAAAAAATGA
GCTGATTTAACAAAAATTTAACGCGAATTAATTCTGTGGAATGTGTGTCAGTTAGGGTGTGGAAAGTCCC
CAGGCTCCCCAGCAGGCAGAAGTATGCAAAGCATGCATCTCAATTAGTCAGCAACCAGGTGTGGAAAGTC
CCCAGGCTCCCCAGCAGGCAGAAGTATGCAAAGCATGCATCTCAATTAGTCAGCAACCATAGTCCCGCCC
CTAACTCCGCCCATCCCGCCCCTAACTCCGCCCAGTTCCGCCCATTCTCCGCCCCATGGCTGACTAATTT
TTTTTATTTATGCAGAGGCCGAGGCCGCCTCTGCCTCTGAGCTATTCCAGAAGTAGTGAGGAGGCTTTTT
TGGAGGCCTAGGCTTTTGCAAAAAGCTCCCGGGAGCTTGTATATCCATTTTCGGATCTGATCAGCACGTG
TTGACAATTAATCATCGGCATAGTATATCGGCATAGTATAATACGACAAGGTGAGGAACTAAACCATGGC
CAAGTTGACCAGTGCCGTTCCGGTGCTCACCGCGCGCGACGTCGCCGGAGCGGTCGAGTTCTGGACCGAC
CGGCTCGGGTTCTCCCGGGACTTCGTGGAGGACGACTTCGCCGGTGTGGTCCGGGACGACGTGACCCTGT
TCATCAGCGCGGTCCAGGACCAGGTGGTGCCGGACAACACCCTGGCCTGGGTGTGGGTGCGCGGCCTGGA
CGAGCTGTACGCCGAGTGGTCGGAGGTCGTGTCCACGAACTTCCGGGACGCCTCCGGGCCGGCCATGACC
GAGATCGGCGAGCAGCCGTGGGGGCGGGAGTTCGCCCTGCGCGACCCGGCCGGCAACTGCGTGCACTTCG
TGGCCGAGGAGCAGGACTGACACGTGCTACGAGATTTCGATTCCACCGCCGCCTTCTATGAAAGGTTGGG
CTTCGGAATCGTTTTCCGGGACGCCGGCTGGATGATCCTCCAGCGCGGGGATCTCATGCTGGAGTTCTTC
GCCCACCCCAACTTGTTTATTGCAGCTTATAATGGTTACAAATAAAGCAATAGCATCACAAATTTCACAA
ATAAAGCATTTTTTTCACTGCATTCTAGTTGTGGTTTGTCCAAACTCATCAATGTATCTTATCATGTCTG
TATACCGTCGACCTCTAGCTAGAGCTTGGCGTAATCATGGTCATAGCTGTTTCCTGTGTGAAATTGTTAT
CCGCTCACAATTCCACACAACATACGAGCCGGAAGCATAAAGTGTAAAGCCTGGGGTGCCTAATGAGTGA
GCTAACTCACATTAATTGCGTTGCGCTCACTGCCCGCTTTCCAGTCGGGAAACCTGTCGTGCCAGCTGCA
TTAATGAATCGGCCAACGCGCGGGGAGAGGCGGTTTGCGTATTGGGCGCTCTTCCGCTTCCTCGCTCACT
GACTCGCTGCGCTCGGTCGTTCGGCTGCGGCGAGCGGTATCAGCTCACTCAAAGGCGGTAATACGGTTAT
CCACAGAATCAGGGGATAACGCAGGAAAGAACATGTGAGCAAAAGGCCAGCAAAAGGCCAGGAACCGTAA
AAAGGCCGCGTTGCTGGCGTTTTTCCATAGGCTCCGCCCCCCTGACGAGCATCACAAAAATCGACGCTCA
AGTCAGAGGTGGCGAAACCCGACAGGACTATAAAGATACCAGGCGTTTCCCCCTGGAAGCTCCCTCGTGC
GCTCTCCTGTTCCGACCCTGCCGCTTACCGGATACCTGTCCGCCTTTCTCCCTTCGGGAAGCGTGGCGCT
TTCTCATAGCTCACGCTGTAGGTATCTCAGTTCGGTGTAGGTCGTTCGCTCCAAGCTGGGCTGTGTGCAC
GAACCCCCCGTTCAGCCCGACCGCTGCGCCTTATCCGGTAACTATCGTCTTGAGTCCAACCCGGTAAGAC
ACGACTTATCGCCACTGGCAGCAGCCACTGGTAACAGGATTAGCAGAGCGAGGTATGTAGGCGGTGCTAC
AGAGTTCTTGAAGTGGTGGCCTAACTACGGCTACACTAGAAGAACAGTATTTGGTATCTGCGCTCTGCTG
AAGCCAGTTACCTTCGGAAAAAGAGTTGGTAGCTCTTGATCCGGCAAACAAACCACCGCTGGTAGCGGTG
GTTTTTTTGTTTGCAAGCAGCAGATTACGCGCAGAAAAAAAGGATCTCAAGAAGATCCTTTGATCTTTTC
TACGGGGTCTGACGCTCAGTGGAACGAAAACTCACGTTAAGGGATTTTGGTCATGAGATTATCAAAAAGG
ATCTTCACCTAGATCCTTTTAAATTAAAAATGAAGTTTTAAATCAATCTAAAGTATATATGAGTAAACTT
GGTCTGACAGTTACCAATGCTTAATCAGTGAGGCACCTATCTCAGCGATCTGTCTATTTCGTTCATCCAT
AGTTGCCTGACTCCCCGTCGTGTAGATAACTACGATACGGGAGGGCTTACCATCTGGCCCCAGTGCTGCA
ATGATACCGCGAGACCCACGCTCACCGGCTCCAGATTTATCAGCAATAAACCAGCCAGCCGGAAGGGCCG
AGCGCAGAAGTGGTCCTGCAACTTTATCCGCCTCCATCCAGTCTATTAATTGTTGCCGGGAAGCTAGAGT
AAGTAGTTCGCCAGTTAATAGTTTGCGCAACGTTGTTGCCATTGCTACAGGCATCGTGGTGTCACGCTCG
TCGTTTGGTATGGCTTCATTCAGCTCCGGTTCCCAACGATCAAGGCGAGTTACATGATCCCCCATGTTGT
GCAAAAAAGCGGTTAGCTCCTTCGGTCCTCCGATCGTTGTCAGAAGTAAGTTGGCCGCAGTGTTATCACT
CATGGTTATGGCAGCACTGCATAATTCTCTTACTGTCATGCCATCCGTAAGATGCTTTTCTGTGACTGGT
GAGTACTCAACCAAGTCATTCTGAGAATAGTGTATGCGGCGACCGAGTTGCTCTTGCCCGGCGTCAATAC
GGGATAATACCGCGCCACATAGCAGAACTTTAAAAGTGCTCATCATTGGAAAACGTTCTTCGGGGCGAAA
ACTCTCAAGGATCTTACCGCTGTTGAGATCCAGTTCGATGTAACCCACTCGTGCACCCAACTGATCTTCA
GCATCTTTTACTTTCACCAGCGTTTCTGGGTGAGCAAAAACAGGAAGGCAAAATGCCGCAAAAAAGGGAA
TAAGGGCGACACGGAAATGTTGAATACTCATACTCTTCCTTTTTCAATATTATTGAAGCATTTATCAGGG
TTATTGTCTCATGAGCGGATACATATTTGAATGTATTTAGAAAAATAAACAAATAGGGGTTCCGCGCACA
TTTCCCCGAAAAGTGCCACCTGACGTCGACGGATCGGGAGATCTCCCGATCCCCTATGGTGCACTCTCAG
TACAATCTGCTCTGATGCCGCATAGTTAAGCCAGTATCTGCTCCCTGCTTGTGTGTTGGAGGTCGCTGAG
TAGTGCGCGAGCAAAATTTAAGCTACAACAAGGCAAGGCTTGACCGACAATTGCATGAAGAATCTGCTTA
GGGTTAGGCGTTTTGCGCTGCTTCGCGTTGACATTGATTATTGACTAGTTATTAATAGTAATCAATTACG
GGGTCATTAGTTCATAGCCCATATATGGAGTTCCGCGTTACATAACTTACGGTAAATGGCCCGCCTGGCT
GACCGCCCAACGACCCCCGCCCATTGACGTCAATAATGACGTATGTTCCCATAGTAACGCCAATAGGGAC
TTTCCATTGACGTCAATGGGTGGAGTATTTACGGTAAACTGCCCACTTGGCAGTACATCAAGTGTATCAT
ATGCCAAGTACGCCCCCTATTGACGTCAATGACGGTAAATGGCCCGCCTGGCATTATGCCCAGTACATGA
CCTTATGGGACTTTCCTACTTGGCAGTACATCTACGTATTAGTCATCGCTATTACCATGG
